Addgene plasmid #203327: opto-E-cad GFP
Purpose: Expresses E-cadherin with a LOV2 insert after T133 for blue light inhibition in mammalian cells
Depositing lab: Seraphine Wegner. Publication: Reversible photoregulation of cell-cell adhesions with opto-E-cadherin. Nzigou Mombo B, Bijonowski BM, Raab CA, Niland S, Brockhaus K, Muller M, Eble JA, Wegner SV. Nat Commun. 2023 Oct 9;14(1):6292. doi: 10.1038/s41467-023-41932-0. PubMed 37813868.
Backbone
  Vector backbone: pcDNA3.1
  Vector type: Mammalian Expression
  Selectable markers: Neomycin (select with G418)
Growth in bacteria
  Bacterial resistance: Ampicillin, 100 μg/mL
  Growth temperature: 37°C
  Growth strain: DH5alpha
  Copy number: Unknown
Gene/Insert
  Gene/Insert name: Photoswitchable - E-cadherin with GFP tag (alt name: opto-E-cad)
  Species: H. sapiens (human)
  Insert size (bp): 3783
  Mutation: Addition of Aslov2 domain at T133 of human E-cadherin
  Entrez Gene: CDH1 (a.k.a. Arc-1, BCDS1, CD324, CDHE, ECAD, LCAM, UVO)
  Tag / fusion protein: GFP (C terminal on insert)
  Cloning method: Gibson Cloning
  Sequencing primers: 5′ GTGATGGAGGTCACAGCCACACTGGCGACCACCCTGGAACG; 3′ GTTCACATCATCGTCCGCGTCCGCTTCATCAATGTTTTCCG
Resource information
  A portion of this plasmid was derived from a plasmid made by: The E-cadherin GFP plasmid was a gift from Jennifer Stow, Addgene plasmid #28009 The AsLOV2 domain was a gift from Brian Kuhlman and amplified from Addgene plasmid #40236
Terms and licenses: Academic/Nonprofit Terms; Industry Terms: Not Available to Industry
How to cite: opto-E-cad GFP was a gift from Seraphine Wegner (Addgene plasmid # 203327 ; http://n2t.net/addgene:203327 ; RRID:Addgene_203327)
