[The description below was written by a language model from this plasmid's Addgene catalogue record and pLannotate feature annotations shown in this document.]
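Description:
opto-E-cad GFP is a mammalian expression plasmid built on the pcDNA3.1 backbone (9,262 nt in the sequenced record) that encodes a light-switchable version of human E-cadherin (CDH1). It is maintained in E. coli through a high-copy ColE1/pUC-type origin and an ampicillin resistance gene (β-lactamase) with its own promoter. An f1 origin is also present. For selection in mammalian cells, an SV40 enhancer/early promoter drives a neomycin phosphotransferase gene terminated by an SV40 polyadenylation signal, which allows G418 selection of stable transfectants. The short annotated matches to HIV-1 LTR, ble, lacI and bom are fragments, most likely backbone remnants or partial homologies rather than functional elements.

The payload is transcribed from the CMV immediate-early enhancer and promoter and terminated by the bovine growth hormone polyadenylation signal. T7 and SP6 phage promoters flank the insert. The open reading frame is human E-cadherin carrying the AsLOV2 photosensory domain inserted after T133, fused at its C terminus to EGFP. The feature table annotates the whole region simply as CDH1 and does not mark LOV2 separately, but the annotated span is longer than native E-cadherin coding sequence, as expected with the insertion. LOV2 is a blue-light-sensing domain that changes conformation on illumination, and according to the record this renders the cadherin inhibitable by blue light. The insert was assembled by Gibson cloning from an existing E-cadherin-GFP plasmid and a LOV2-containing donor plasmid. The construct is intended for reversible optical control of cell-cell adhesion in mammalian cells, with the GFP tag allowing the protein's expression and localisation to be followed.
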