Features (pLannotate 1.2.2; 23 found; start..end, strand, type, name):
     28..80      -  misc_feature   bom (fragment): basis of mobility region from pBR322
    235..614     +  enhancer       CMV enhancer: human cytomegalovirus immediate early enhancer
    615..818     +  promoter       CMV promoter: human cytomegalovirus (CMV) immediate early promoter
    814..847     +  LTR            5' LTR (truncated) (fragment): truncated 5' long terminal repeat (LTR) from HIV-1
    863..881     +  promoter       T7 promoter: promoter for bacteriophage T7 RNA polymerase
    889..907     -  misc_feature   MCS (fragment): pBluescript multiple cloning site
   1017..4079    +  CDS            CDH1: CADH1_HUMAN - Also known as CDHE, UVO. Experimental evidence at protein level: Swiss-Prot protein existence level 1. (Microbial infection) Serves as a receptor for Listeria monocytogenes; internalin A (InlA) binds to this protein and promotes uptake of the bacteria. From Homo sapiens (Human).
   4085..4799    +  CDS            EGFP (fragment): the original enhanced GFP (Yang et al., 1996) mammalian codon-optimized
   4815..4833    -  promoter       SP6 promoter: promoter for bacteriophage SP6 RNA polymerase
   4859..5083    +  polyA_signal   bGH poly(A) signal: bovine growth hormone polyadenylation signal
   5087..5108    +  promoter       SV40 promoter (fragment): SV40 enhancer and early promoter
   5129..5557    +  rep_origin     f1 ori (sequence partly withheld): f1 bacteriophage origin of replication; arrow indicates direction of (+) strand synthesis
   5571..5900    +  promoter       SV40 promoter: SV40 enhancer and early promoter
   5967..6758    +  CDS            neo: KKA2_KLEPN - Also known as kan, nptII. Experimental evidence at protein level: Swiss-Prot protein existence level 1. Resistance to kanamycin, neomycin, paromomycin, ribostamycin, butirosin and gentamicin B. From Klebsiella pneumoniae.
   6782..6940    +  CDS            ble (fragment): BLE_KLEPN - Experimental evidence at protein level: Swiss-Prot protein existence level 1. Binding protein with a strong affinity to the bleomycin family of antibiotics. Binds to CL990; an antimitotic-antibiotic compound. From Klebsiella pneumoniae.
   6935..7056    +  polyA_signal   SV40 poly(A) signal: SV40 polyadenylation signal
   7129..7145    -  protein_bind   lac operator: The lac repressor binds to the lac operator to inhibit transcription in E. coli. This inhibition can be relieved by adding lactose or isopropyl-β-D-thiogalactopyranoside (IPTG). lac repressor encoded by lacI
   7153..7183    -  promoter       lac promoter: promoter for the E. coli lac operon
   7198..7219    -  protein_bind   CAP binding site: CAP binding activates transcription in the presence of cAMP. E. coli catabolite activator protein
   7232..7324    -  CDS            lacI (fragment): lac repressor; lacI; The lac repressor binds to the lac operator to inhibit transcription in E. coli. This inhibition can be relieved by adding lactose or isopropyl-β-D-thiogalactopyranoside (IPTG).
   7507..8095    -  rep_origin     ori: high-copy-number ColE1/pMB1/pBR322/pUC origin of replication
   8266..9126    -  CDS            AmpR: β-lactamase; bla; confers resistance to ampicillin, carbenicillin, and related antibiotics
   9127..9231    -  promoter       AmpR promoter: bla
>Addgene plasmid #203327 | opto-E-cad GFP | addgene full sequence | sequence record 411099 | Addgene NGS Result
GACGGATCGGGAGATCTCCCGATCCCCTATGGTGCACTCTCAGTACAATCTGCTCTGATGCCGCATAGTT
AAGCCAGTATCTGCTCCCTGCTTGTGTGTTGGAGGTCGCTGAGTAGTGCGCGAGCAAAATTTAAGCTACA
ACAAGGCAAGGCTTGACCGACAATTGCATGAAGAATCTGCTTAGGGTTAGGCGTTTTGCGCTGCTTCGCG
ATGTACGGGCCAGATATACGCGTTGACATTGATTATTGACTAGTTATTAATAGTAATCAATTACGGGGTC
ATTAGTTCATAGCCCATATATGGAGTTCCGCGTTACATAACTTACGGTAAATGGCCCGCCTGGCTGACCG
CCCAACGACCCCCGCCCATTGACGTCAATAATGACGTATGTTCCCATAGTAACGCCAATAGGGACTTTCC
ATTGACGTCAATGGGTGGAGTATTTACGGTAAACTGCCCACTTGGCAGTACATCAAGTGTATCATATGCC
AAGTACGCCCCCTATTGACGTCAATGACGGTAAATGGCCCGCCTGGCATTATGCCCAGTACATGACCTTA
TGGGACTTTCCTACTTGGCAGTACATCTACGTATTAGTCATCGCTATTACCATGGTGATGCGGTTTTGGC
AGTACATCAATGGGCGTGGATAGCGGTTTGACTCACGGGGATTTCCAAGTCTCCACCCCATTGACGTCAA
TGGGAGTTTGTTTTGGCACCAAAATCAACGGGACTTTCCAAAATGTCGTAACAACTCCGCCCCATTGACG
CAAATGGGCGGTAGGCGTGTACGGTGGGAGGTCTATATAAGCAGAGCTCTCTGGCTAACTAGAGAACCCA
CTGCTTACTGGCTTATCGAAATTAATACGACTCACTATAGGGAGACCCAAGCTTGATATCGAATTCCGGA
AAGCACCTGTGAGCTTGCGGAAGTCAGTTCAGACTCCAGCCCGCTCCAGCCCGGCCCGACCCGACCGCAC
CCGGCGCCTGCCCTCGCTCGGCGTCCCCGGCCAGCCATGGGCCCTTGGAGCCGCAGCCTCTCGGCGCTGC
TGCTGCTGCTGCAGGTCTCCTCTTGGCTCTGCCAGGAGCCGGAGCCCTGCCACCCTGGCTTTGACGCCGA
GAGCTACACGTTCACGGTGCCCCGGCGCCACCTGGAGAGAGGCCGCGTCCTGGGCAGAGTGAATTTTGAA
GATTGCACCGGTCGACAAAGGACAGCCTATTTTTCCCTCGACACCCGATTCAAAGTGGGCACAGATGGTG
TGATTACAGTCAAAAGGCCTCTACGGTTTCATAACCCACAGATCCATTTCTTGGTCTACGCCTGGGACTC
CACCTACAGAAAGTTTTCCACCAAAGTCACGCTGAATACAGTGGGGCACCACCACCGCCCCCCGCCCCAT
CAGGCCTCCGTTTCTGGAATCCAAGCAGAATTGCTCACATTTCCCAACTCCTCTCCTGGCCTCAGAAGAC
AGAAGAGAGACTGGGTTATTCCTCCCATCAGCTGCCCAGAAAATGAAAAAGGCCCATTTCCTAAAAACCT
GGTTCAGATCAAATCCAACAAAGACAAAGAAGGCAAGGTTTTCTACAGCATCACTGGCCAAGGAGCTGAC
ACACCCCCTGTTGGTGTCTTTATTATTGAAAGAGAAACAGGATGGCTGAAGGTGACAGAGCCTCTGGATA
GAGAACGCATTGCCACATACACTCTCTTCTCTCACGCTGTGTCATCCAACGGGAATGCAGTTGAGGATCC
AATGGAGATTTTGATCACGGTAACCGATCAGAATGACAACAAGCCCGAATTCACCCAGGAGGTCTTTAAG
GGGTCTGTCATGGAAGGTGCTCTTCCAGGAACCTCTGTGATGGAGGTCACAGCCACACTGGCGACCACCC
TGGAACGTATTGAAAAGAACTTTGTGATTACCGATCCGCGTCTGCCGGATAACCCGATTATTTTTGCGAG
CGATAGCTTTCTGCAGCTGACCGAATATAGCCGTGAAGAAATTCTGGGCCGTAACTGCCGTTTTCTGCAG
GGCCCGGAAACCGATCGTGCGACCGTGCGTAAAATTCGTGATGCGATTGATAACCAGACCGAAGTGACCG
TGCAGCTGATTAACTATACCAAAAGCGGCAAAAAATTTTGGAACCTGTTTCATCTGCAGCCGATGCGTGA
TCAGAAAGGCGATGTGCAGTATTTTATTGGCGTGCAGCTGGATGGTACCGAACATGTGCGTGATGCGGCG
GAACGTGAAGGCGTGATGCTGATCAAGAAAACCGCGGAAAACATTGATGAAGCGGACGCGGACGATGATG
TGAACACCTACAATGCCGCCATCGCTTACACCATCCTCAGCCAAGATCCTGAGCTCCCTGACAAAAATAT
GTTCACCATTAACAGGAACACAGGAGTCATCAGTGTGGTCACCACTGGGCTGGACCGAGAGAGTTTCCCT
ACGTATACCCTGGTGGTTCAAGCTGCTGACCTTCAAGGTGAGGGGTTAAGCACAACAGCAACAGCTGTGA
TCACAGTCACTGACACCAACGATAATCCTCCGATCTTCAATCCCACCACGTACAAGGGTCAGGTGCCTGA
GAACGAGGCTAACGTCGTAATCACCACACTGAAAGTGACTGATGCTGATGCCCCCAATACCCCAGCGTGG
GAGGCTGTATACACCATATTGAATGATGATGGTGGACAATTTGTCGTCACCACAAATCCAGTGAACAACG
ATGGCATTTTGAAAACAGCAAAGGGCTTGGATTTTGAGGCCAAGCAGCAGTACATTCTACACGTAGCAGT
GACGAATGTGGTACCTTTTGAGGTCTCTCTCACCACCTCCACAGCCACCGTCACCGTGGATGTGCTGGAT
GTGAATGAAGCCCCCATCTTTGTGCCTCCTGAAAAGAGAGTGGAAGTGTCCGAGGACTTTGGCGTGGGCC
AGGAAATCACATCCTACACTGCCCAGGAGCCAGACACATTTATGGAACAGAAAATAACATATCGGATTTG
GAGAGACACTGCCAACTGGCTGGAGATTAATCCGGACACTGGTGCCATTTCCACTCGGGCTGAGCTGGAC
AGGGAGGATTTTGAGCACGTGAAGAACAGCACGTACACAGCCCTAATCATAGCTACAGACAATGGTTCTC
CAGTTGCTACTGGAACAGGGACACTTCTGCTGATCCTGTCTGATGTGAATGACAACGCCCCCATACCAGA
ACCTCGAACTATATTCTTCTGTGAGAGGAATCCAAAGCCTCAGGTCATAAACATCATTGATGCAGACCTT
CCTCCCAATACATCTCCCTTCACAGCAGAACTAACACACGGGGCGAGTGCCAACTGGACCATTCAGTACA
ACGACCCAACCCAAGAATCTATCATTTTGAAGCCAAAGATGGCCTTAGAGGTGGGTGACTACAAAATCAA
TCTCAAGCTCATGGATAACCAGAATAAAGACCAAGTGACCACCTTAGAGGTCAGCGTGTGTGACTGTGAA
GGGGCCGCCGGCGTCTGTAGGAAGGCACAGCCTGTCGAAGCAGGATTGCAAATTCCTGCCATTCTGGGGA
TTCTTGGAGGAATTCTTGCTTTGCTAATTCTGATTCTGCTGCTCTTGCTGTTTCTTCGGAGGAGAGCGGT
GGTCAAAGAGCCCTTACTGCCCCCAGAGGATGACACCCGGGACAACGTTTATTACTATGATGAAGAAGGA
GGCGGAGAAGAGGACCAGGACTTTGACTTGAGCCAGCTGCACAGGGGCCTGGACGCTCGGCCTGAAGTGA
CTCGTAACGACGTTGCACCAACCCTCATGAGTGTCCCCCGGTATCTTCCCCGCCCTGCCAATCCCGATGA
AATTGGAAATTTTATTGATGAAAATCTGAAAGCGGCTGATACTGACCCCACAGCCCCGCCTTATGATTCT
CTGCTCGTGTTTGACTATGAAGGAAGCGGTTCCGAAGCTGCTAGTCTGAGCTCCCTGAACTCCTCAGAGT
CAGACAAAGACCAGGACTATGACTACTTGAACGAATGGGGCAATCGCTTCAAGAAGCTGGCTGACATGTA
CGGAGGCGGCGAGGACGACCCGCGGAGCAAGGGGGAGGAGCTGTTCACCGGGGTGGTGCCCATCCTGGTC
GAGCTGGACGGCGACGTAAACGGCCACAAGTTCAGCGTGTCCGGCGAGGGCGAGGGCGATGCCACCTACG
GCAAGCTGACCCTGAAGTTCATCTGCACCACCGGCAAGCTGCCCGTGCCCTGGCCCACCCTCGTGACCAC
CCTGACCTACGGCGTGCAGTGCTTCAGCCGCTACCCCGACCACATGAAGCAGCACGACTTCTTCAAGTCC
GCCATGCCCGAAGGCTACGTCCAGGAGCGCACCATCTTCTTCAAGGACGACGGCAACTACAAGACCCGCG
CCGAGGTGAAGTTCGAGGGCGACACCCTGGTGAACCGCATCGAGCTGAAGGGCATCGACTTCAAGGAGGA
CGGCAACATCCTGGGGCACAAGCTGGAGTACAACTACAACAGCCACAACGTCTATATCATGGCCGACAAG
CAGAAGAACGGCATCAAGGTGAACTTCAAGATCCGCCACAACATCGAGGACGGCAGCGTGCAGCTCGCCG
ACCACTACCAGCAGAACACCCCCATCGGCGACGGCCCCGTGCTGCTGCCCGACAACCACTACCTGAGCAC
CCAGTCCGCCCTGAGCAAAGACCCCAACGAGAAGCGCGATCACATGGTCCTGCTGGAGTTCGTGACCGCC
GCCGGGATCACTCTCGGCATGGACGAGCTGATCAAGTAATCTAGAGGGCCCTATTCTATAGTGTCACCTA
AATGCTAGAGCTCGCTGATCAGCCTCGACTGTGCCTTCTAGTTGCCAGCCATCTGTTGTTTGCCCCTCCC
CCGTGCCTTCCTTGACCCTGGAAGGTGCCACTCCCACTGTCCTTTCCTAATAAAATGAGGAAATTGCATC
GCATTGTCTGAGTAGGTGTCATTCTATTCTGGGGGGTGGGGTGGGGCAGGACAGCAAGGGGGAGGATTGG
GAAGACAATAGCAGGCATGCTGGGGATGCGGTGGGCTCTATGGCTTCTGAGGCGGAAAGAACCAGCTGGG
GCTCTAGGGGGTATCCCC
[124 nt withheld, positions 5129-5252]
C
[91 nt withheld, positions 5254-5344]
A
[49 nt withheld, positions 5346-5394]
CCTTTGACGTTGGAGTCCACGTTCTTT
[37 nt withheld, positions 5422-5458]
ACCCTATCTCGGTCTATTCTTTTGATTTATAAGGGATTTTGCCGATTTCGGCCTATTGGTTAAAAAATGA
GCTGATTTAACAAAAATTTAACGCGAATTAATTCTGTGGAATGTGTGTCAGTTAGGGTGTGGAAAGTCCC
CAGGCTCCCCAGCAGGCAGAAGTATGCAAAGCATGCATCTCAATTAGTCAGCAACCAGGTGTGGAAAGTC
CCCAGGCTCCCCAGCAGGCAGAAGTATGCAAAGCATGCATCTCAATTAGTCAGCAACCATAGTCCCGCCC
CTAACTCCGCCCATCCCGCCCCTAACTCCGCCCAGTTCCGCCCATTCTCCGCCCCATGGCTGACTAATTT
TTTTTATTTATGCAGAGGCCGAGGCCGCCTCTGCCTCTGAGCTATTCCAGAAGTAGTGAGGAGGCTTTTT
TGGAGGCCTAGGCTTTTGCAAAAAGCTCCCGGGAGCTTGTATATCCATTTTCGGATCTGATCAAGAGACA
GGATGAGGATCGTTTCGCATGATTGAACAAGATGGATTGCACGCAGGTTCTCCGGCCGCTTGGGTGGAGA
GGCTATTCGGCTATGACTGGGCACAACAGACAATCGGCTGCTCTGATGCCGCCGTGTTCCGGCTGTCAGC
GCAGGGGCGCCCGGTTCTTTTTGTCAAGACCGACCTGTCCGGTGCCCTGAATGAACTGCAGGACGAGGCA
GCGCGGCTATCGTGGCTGGCCACGACGGGCGTTCCTTGCGCAGCTGTGCTCGACGTTGTCACTGAAGCGG
GAAGGGACTGGCTGCTATTGGGCGAAGTGCCGGGGCAGGATCTCCTGTCATCTCACCTTGCTCCTGCCGA
GAAAGTATCCATCATGGCTGATGCAATGCGGCGGCTGCATACGCTTGATCCGGCTACCTGCCCATTCGAC
CACCAAGCGAAACATCGCATCGAGCGAGCACGTACTCGGATGGAAGCCGGTCTTGTCGATCAGGATGATC
TGGACGAAGAGCATCAGGGGCTCGCGCCAGCCGAACTGTTCGCCAGGCTCAAGGCGCGCATGCCCGACGG
CGAGGATCTCGTCGTGACCCATGGCGATGCCTGCTTGCCGAATATCATGGTGGAAAATGGCCGCTTTTCT
GGATTCATCGACTGTGGCCGGCTGGGTGTGGCGGACCGCTATCAGGACATAGCGTTGGCTACCCGTGATA
TTGCTGAAGAGCTTGGCGGCGAATGGGCTGACCGCTTCCTCGTGCTTTACGGTATCGCCGCTCCCGATTC
GCAGCGCATCGCCTTCTATCGCCTTCTTGACGAGTTCTTCTGAGCGGGACTCTGGGGTTCGAAATGACCG
ACCAAGCGACGCCCAACCTGCCATCACGAGATTTCGATTCCACCGCCGCCTTCTATGAAAGGTTGGGCTT
CGGAATCGTTTTCCGGGACGCCGGCTGGATGATCCTCCAGCGCGGGGATCTCATGCTGGAGTTCTTCGCC
CACCCCAACTTGTTTATTGCAGCTTATAATGGTTACAAATAAAGCAATAGCATCACAAATTTCACAAATA
AAGCATTTTTTTCACTGCATTCTAGTTGTGGTTTGTCCAAACTCATCAATGTATCTTATCATGTCTGTAT
ACCGTCGACCTCTAGCTAGAGCTTGGCGTAATCATGGTCATAGCTGTTTCCTGTGTGAAATTGTTATCCG
CTCACAATTCCACACAACATACGAGCCGGAAGCATAAAGTGTAAAGCCTGGGGTGCCTAATGAGTGAGCT
AACTCACATTAATTGCGTTGCGCTCACTGCCCGCTTTCCAGTCGGGAAACCTGTCGTGCCAGCTGCATTA
ATGAATCGGCCAACGCGCGGGGAGAGGCGGTTTGCGTATTGGGCGCTCTTCCGCTTCCTCGCTCACTGAC
TCGCTGCGCTCGGTCGTTCGGCTGCGGCGAGCGGTATCAGCTCACTCAAAGGCGGTAATACGGTTATCCA
CAGAATCAGGGGATAACGCAGGAAAGAACATGTGAGCAAAAGGCCAGCAAAAGGCCAGGAACCGTAAAAA
GGCCGCGTTGCTGGCGTTTTTCCATAGGCTCCGCCCCCCTGACGAGCATCACAAAAATCGACGCTCAAGT
CAGAGGTGGCGAAACCCGACAGGACTATAAAGATACCAGGCGTTTCCCCCTGGAAGCTCCCTCGTGCGCT
CTCCTGTTCCGACCCTGCCGCTTACCGGATACCTGTCCGCCTTTCTCCCTTCGGGAAGCGTGGCGCTTTC
TCATAGCTCACGCTGTAGGTATCTCAGTTCGGTGTAGGTCGTTCGCTCCAAGCTGGGCTGTGTGCACGAA
CCCCCCGTTCAGCCCGACCGCTGCGCCTTATCCGGTAACTATCGTCTTGAGTCCAACCCGGTAAGACACG
ACTTATCGCCACTGGCAGCAGCCACTGGTAACAGGATTAGCAGAGCGAGGTATGTAGGCGGTGCTACAGA
GTTCTTGAAGTGGTGGCCTAACTACGGCTACACTAGAAGAACAGTATTTGGTATCTGCGCTCTGCTGAAG
CCAGTTACCTTCGGAAAAAGAGTTGGTAGCTCTTGATCCGGCAAACAAACCACCGCTGGTAGCGGTGGTT
TTTTTGTTTGCAAGCAGCAGATTACGCGCAGAAAAAAAGGATCTCAAGAAGATCCTTTGATCTTTTCTAC
GGGGTCTGACGCTCAGTGGAACGAAAACTCACGTTAAGGGATTTTGGTCATGAGATTATCAAAAAGGATC
TTCACCTAGATCCTTTTAAATTAAAAATGAAGTTTTAAATCAATCTAAAGTATATATGAGTAAACTTGGT
CTGACAGTTACCAATGCTTAATCAGTGAGGCACCTATCTCAGCGATCTGTCTATTTCGTTCATCCATAGT
TGCCTGACTCCCCGTCGTGTAGATAACTACGATACGGGAGGGCTTACCATCTGGCCCCAGTGCTGCAATG
ATACCGCGAGACCCACGCTCACCGGCTCCAGATTTATCAGCAATAAACCAGCCAGCCGGAAGGGCCGAGC
GCAGAAGTGGTCCTGCAACTTTATCCGCCTCCATCCAGTCTATTAATTGTTGCCGGGAAGCTAGAGTAAG
TAGTTCGCCAGTTAATAGTTTGCGCAACGTTGTTGCCATTGCTACAGGCATCGTGGTGTCACGCTCGTCG
TTTGGTATGGCTTCATTCAGCTCCGGTTCCCAACGATCAAGGCGAGTTACATGATCCCCCATGTTGTGCA
AAAAAGCGGTTAGCTCCTTCGGTCCTCCGATCGTTGTCAGAAGTAAGTTGGCCGCAGTGTTATCACTCAT
GGTTATGGCAGCACTGCATAATTCTCTTACTGTCATGCCATCCGTAAGATGCTTTTCTGTGACTGGTGAG
TACTCAACCAAGTCATTCTGAGAATAGTGTATGCGGCGACCGAGTTGCTCTTGCCCGGCGTCAATACGGG
ATAATACCGCGCCACATAGCAGAACTTTAAAAGTGCTCATCATTGGAAAACGTTCTTCGGGGCGAAAACT
CTCAAGGATCTTACCGCTGTTGAGATCCAGTTCGATGTAACCCACTCGTGCACCCAACTGATCTTCAGCA
TCTTTTACTTTCACCAGCGTTTCTGGGTGAGCAAAAACAGGAAGGCAAAATGCCGCAAAAAAGGGAATAA
GGGCGACACGGAAATGTTGAATACTCATACTCTTCCTTTTTCAATATTATTGAAGCATTTATCAGGGTTA
TTGTCTCATGAGCGGATACATATTTGAATGTATTTAGAAAAATAAACAAATAGGGGTTCCGCGCACATTT
CCCCGAAAAGTGCCACCTGACGTC
