>Addgene plasmid #203327 | opto-E-cad GFP | depositor partial sequence | sequence record 396459 | opto-E-cad GFP sequence 3783 bps
ATGGGCCCTTGGAGCCGCAGCCTCTCGGCGCTGCTGCTGCTGCTGCAGGTCTCCTCTTGGCTCTGCCAGG
AGCCGGAGCCCTGCCACCCTGGCTTTGACGCCGAGAGCTACACGTTCACGGTGCCCCGGCGCCACCTGGA
GAGAGGCCGCGTCCTGGGCAGAGTGAATTTTGAAGATTGCACCGGTCGACAAAGGACAGCCTATTTTTCC
CTCGACACCCGATTCAAAGTGGGCACAGATGGTGTGATTACAGTCAAAAGGCCTCTACGGTTTCATAACC
CACAGATCCATTTCTTGGTCTACGCCTGGGACTCCACCTACAGAAAGTTTTCCACCAAAGTCACGCTGAA
TACAGTGGGGCACCACCACCGCCCCCCGCCCCATCAGGCCTCCGTTTCTGGAATCCAAGCAGAATTGCTC
ACATTTCCCAACTCCTCTCCTGGCCTCAGAAGACAGAAGAGAGACTGGGTTATTCCTCCCATCAGCTGCC
CAGAAAATGAAAAAGGCCCATTTCCTAAAAACCTGGTTCAGATCAAATCCAACAAAGACAAAGAAGGCAA
GGTTTTCTACAGCATCACTGGCCAAGGAGCTGACACACCCCCTGTTGGTGTCTTTATTATTGAAAGAGAA
ACAGGATGGCTGAAGGTGACAGAGCCTCTGGATAGAGAACGCATTGCCACATACACTCTCTTCTCTCACG
CTGTGTCATCCAACGGGAATGCAGTTGAGGATCCAATGGAGATTTTGATCACGGTAACCGATCAGAATGA
CAACAAGCCCGAATTCACCCAGGAGGTCTTTAAGGGGTCTGTCATGGAAGGTGCTCTTCCAGGAACCTCT
GTGATGGAGGTCACAGCCACACTGGCGACCACCCTGGAACGTATTGAAAAGAACTTTGTGATTACCGATC
CGCGTCTGCCGGATAACCCGATTATTTTTGCGAGCGATAGCTTTCTGCAGCTGACCGAATATAGCCGTGA
AGAAATTCTGGGCCGTAACTGCCGTTTTCTGCAGGGCCCGGAAACCGATCGTGCGACCGTGCGTAAAATT
CGTGATGCGATTGATAACCAGACCGAAGTGACCGTGCAGCTGATTAACTATACCAAAAGCGGCAAAAAAT
TTTGGAACCTGTTTCATCTGCAGCCGATGCGTGATCAGAAAGGCGATGTGCAGTATTTTATTGGCGTGCA
GCTGGATGGTACCGAACATGTGCGTGATGCGGCGGAACGTGAAGGCGTGATGCTGATCAAGAAAACCGCG
GAAAACATTGATGAAGCGGACGCGGACGATGATGTGAACACCTACAATGCCGCCATCGCTTACACCATCC
TCAGCCAAGATCCTGAGCTCCCTGACAAAAATATGTTCACCATTAACAGGAACACAGGAGTCATCAGTGT
GGTCACCACTGGGCTGGACCGAGAGAGTTTCCCTACGTATACCCTGGTGGTTCAAGCTGCTGACCTTCAA
GGTGAGGGGTTAAGCACAACAGCAACAGCTGTGATCACAGTCACTGACACCAACGATAATCCTCCGATCT
TCAATCCCACCACGTACAAGGGTCAGGTGCCTGAGAACGAGGCTAACGTCGTAATCACCACACTGAAAGT
GACTGATGCTGATGCCCCCAATACCCCAGCGTGGGAGGCTGTATACACCATATTGAATGATGATGGTGGA
CAATTTGTCGTCACCACAAATCCAGTGAACAACGATGGCATTTTGAAAACAGCAAAGGGCTTGGATTTTG
AGGCCAAGCAGCAGTACATTCTACACGTAGCAGTGACGAATGTGGTACCTTTTGAGGTCTCTCTCACCAC
CTCCACAGCCACCGTCACCGTGGATGTGCTGGATGTGAATGAAGCCCCCATCTTTGTGCCTCCTGAAAAG
AGAGTGGAAGTGTCCGAGGACTTTGGCGTGGGCCAGGAAATCACATCCTACACTGCCCAGGAGCCAGACA
CATTTATGGAACAGAAAATAACATATCGGATTTGGAGAGACACTGCCAACTGGCTGGAGATTAATCCGGA
CACTGGTGCCATTTCCACTCGGGCTGAGCTGGACAGGGAGGATTTTGAGCACGTGAAGAACAGCACGTAC
ACAGCCCTAATCATAGCTACAGACAATGGTTCTCCAGTTGCTACTGGAACAGGGACACTTCTGCTGATCC
TGTCTGATGTGAATGACAACGCCCCCATACCAGAACCTCGAACTATATTCTTCTGTGAGAGGAATCCAAA
GCCTCAGGTCATAAACATCATTGATGCAGACCTTCCTCCCAATACATCTCCCTTCACAGCAGAACTAACA
CACGGGGCGAGTGCCAACTGGACCATTCAGTACAACGACCCAACCCAAGAATCTATCATTTTGAAGCCAA
AGATGGCCTTAGAGGTGGGTGACTACAAAATCAATCTCAAGCTCATGGATAACCAGAATAAAGACCAAGT
GACCACCTTAGAGGTCAGCGTGTGTGACTGTGAAGGGGCCGCCGGCGTCTGTAGGAAGGCACAGCCTGTC
GAAGCAGGATTGCAAATTCCTGCCATTCTGGGGATTCTTGGAGGAATTCTTGCTTTGCTAATTCTGATTC
TGCTGCTCTTGCTGTTTCTTCGGAGGAGAGCGGTGGTCAAAGAGCCCTTACTGCCCCCAGAGGATGACAC
CCGGGACAACGTTTATTACTATGATGAAGAAGGAGGCGGAGAAGAGGACCAGGACTTTGACTTGAGCCAG
CTGCACAGGGGCCTGGACGCTCGGCCTGAAGTGACTCGTAACGACGTTGCACCAACCCTCATGAGTGTCC
CCCGGTATCTTCCCCGCCCTGCCAATCCCGATGAAATTGGAAATTTTATTGATGAAAATCTGAAAGCGGC
TGATACTGACCCCACAGCCCCGCCTTATGATTCTCTGCTCGTGTTTGACTATGAAGGAAGCGGTTCCGAA
GCTGCTAGTCTGAGCTCCCTGAACTCCTCAGAGTCAGACAAAGACCAGGACTATGACTACTTGAACGAAT
GGGGCAATCGCTTCAAGAAGCTGGCTGACATGTACGGAGGCGGCGAGGACGACCCGCGGAGCAAGGGGGA
GGAGCTGTTCACCGGGGTGGTGCCCATCCTGGTCGAGCTGGACGGCGACGTAAACGGCCACAAGTTCAGC
GTGTCCGGCGAGGGCGAGGGCGATGCCACCTACGGCAAGCTGACCCTGAAGTTCATCTGCACCACCGGCA
AGCTGCCCGTGCCCTGGCCCACCCTCGTGACCACCCTGACCTACGGCGTGCAGTGCTTCAGCCGCTACCC
CGACCACATGAAGCAGCACGACTTCTTCAAGTCCGCCATGCCCGAAGGCTACGTCCAGGAGCGCACCATC
TTCTTCAAGGACGACGGCAACTACAAGACCCGCGCCGAGGTGAAGTTCGAGGGCGACACCCTGGTGAACC
GCATCGAGCTGAAGGGCATCGACTTCAAGGAGGACGGCAACATCCTGGGGCACAAGCTGGAGTACAACTA
CAACAGCCACAACGTCTATATCATGGCCGACAAGCAGAAGAACGGCATCAAGGTGAACTTCAAGATCCGC
CACAACATCGAGGACGGCAGCGTGCAGCTCGCCGACCACTACCAGCAGAACACCCCCATCGGCGACGGCC
CCGTGCTGCTGCCCGACAACCACTACCTGAGCACCCAGTCCGCCCTGAGCAAAGACCCCAACGAGAAGCG
CGATCACATGGTCCTGCTGGAGTTCGTGACCGCCGCCGGGATCACTCTCGGCATGGACGAGCTGATCAAG
TAA
